>Addgene plasmid #243062 | AiP1646 - pAAV-AiE2313m-minBG-SYFP2-WPRE3-BGHpA | addgene full sequence | sequence record 492132 | Addgene NGS Result
GATCTGTCTATTTCGTTCATCCATAGTTGCCTGACTCCCCGTCGTGTAGATAACTACGATACGGGAGGGC
TTACCATCTGGCCCCAGTGCTGCAATGATACCGCGAGACCCACGCTCACCGGCTCCAGATTTATCAGCAA
TAAACCAGCCAGCCGGAAGGGCCGAGCGCAGAAGTGGTCCTGCAACTTTATCCGCCTCCATCCAGTCTAT
TAATTGTTGCCGGGAAGCTAGAGTAAGTAGTTCGCCAGTTAATAGTTTGCGCAACGTTGTTGCCATTGCT
ACAGGCATCGTGGTGTCACGCTCGTCGTTTGGTATGGCTTCATTCAGCTCCGGTTCCCAACGATCAAGGC
GAGTTACATGATCCCCCATGTTGTGCAAAAAAGCGGTTAGCTCCTTCGGTCCTCCGATCGTTGTCAGAAG
TAAGTTGGCCGCAGTGTTATCACTCATGGTTATGGCAGCACTGCATAATTCTCTTACTGTCATGCCATCC
GTAAGATGCTTTTCTGTGACTGGTGAGTACTCAACCAAGTCATTCTGAGAATAGTGTATGCGGCGACCGA
GTTGCTCTTGCCCGGCGTCAATACGGGATAATACCGCGCCACATAGCAGAACTTTAAAAGTGCTCATCAT
TGGAAAACGTTCTTCGGGGCGAAAACTCTCAAGGATCTTACCGCTGTTGAGATCCAGTTCGATGTAACCC
ACTCGTGCACCCAACTGATCTTCAGCATCTTTTACTTTCACCAGCGTTTCTGGGTGAGCAAAAACAGGAA
GGCAAAATGCCGCAAAAAAGGGAATAAGGGCGACACGGAAATGTTGAATACTCATACTCTTCCTTTTTCA
ATATTATTGAAGCATTTATCAGGGTTATTGTCTCATGAGCGGATACATATTTGAATGTATTTAGAAAAAT
AAACAAATAGGGGTTCCGCGCACATTTCCCCGAAAAGTGCCACCTGACGTCTAAGAAACCATTATTATCA
TGACATTAACCTATAAAAATAGGCGTATCACGAGGCCCTTTCGTCTCGCGCGTTTCGGTGATGACGGTGA
AAACCTCTGACACATGCAGCTCCCGGAGACGGTCACAGCTTGTCTGTAAGCGGATGCCGGGAGCAGACAA
GCCCGTCAGGGCGCGTCAGCGGGTGTTGGCGGGTGTCGGGGCTGGCTTAACTATGCGGCATCAGAGCAGA
TTGTACTGAGAGTGCACCATAAAATTGTAAACGTTAATATTTTGTTAAAATTCGCGTTAAATTTTTGTTA
AATCAGCTCATTTTTTAACCAATAGACCGAAATCGGCAAAATCCCTTATAAATCAAAAGAATAGCCCGAG
ATAGAGT
[37 nt withheld, positions 1338-1374]
AAAGAACGTGGACTCCAACGTCAAAGG
[141 nt withheld, positions 1402-1542]
G
[46 nt withheld, positions 1544-1589]
A
[95 nt withheld, positions 1591-1685]
TATGCGGTGTGAAATACCGCACAGATGCGTAAGGAGAAAATACCGCATCAGGCGCCCCTGCAGGCAGCTG
CGCGCTCGCTCGCTCACTGAGGCCGCCCGGGCAAAGCCCGGGCGTCGGGCGACCTTTGGTCGCCCGGCCT
CAGTGAGCGAGCGAGCGCGCAGAGAGGGAGTGGCCAACTCCATCACTAGGGGTTCCTGCGGCCGCTCGGT
CCGCACGTGAGATCTCATGCCTGCTATTGTCTTCCCAATCCTCCCCCTTGCTGTCCTGCCCCACCCCACC
CCCCAGAATAGAATGACACCTACTCAGACAATGCGATGCAATTTCCTCATTTTATTAGGAAAGGACAGTG
GGAGTGGCACCTTCCAGGGTCAAGGAAGGCACGGGGGAGGGGCAAACAACAGATGGCTGGCAACTAGAAG
GCACAGTCGAAGATCTCTCGAGCCACGGAATTGTCAGTGCCCAACAGCCGAGCCCCTGTCCAGCAGCGGG
CAAGGCAGGCGGCGATGAGTTCCGCCGTGGCAAGAACTAACCAGGATTTATACAAGGAGGAGAAAATGAA
AGCCATACGGGAAGCAATAGCATGATACAAAGGCATTAAAGCAGCGTATCCACATAGCGTAAAAGGAGCA
ACATAGTTAAGAATACCAGTCAATCTTTCACAAATTTTGTAATCCAGAGGTTGATTATGATATCGAATTC
GCGGCCGCGGCGCGCCGTCGACTTACTTGTACAGCTCGTCCATGCCGAGAGTGATCCCGGCGGCGGTCAC
GAACTCCAGCAGGACCATGTGATCGCGCTTCTCGTTGGGGTCTTTGCTCAGCTTGGACTGGTAGCTCAGG
TAGTGGTTGTCGGGCAGCAGCACGGGGCCGTCGCCGATGGGGGTGTTCTGCTGGTAGTGGTCGGCGAGCT
GCACGCCGCCGTCCTCGATGTTGTGGCGGATCTTGAAGTTGGCCTTGATGCCGTTCTTCTGCTTGTCGGC
GGTGATATAGACGTTGTGGCTGTTGTAGTTGTACTCCAGCTTGTGCCCCAGGATGTTGCCGTCCTCCTTG
AAGTCGATGCCCTTCAGCTCGATGCGGTTCACCAGGGTGTCGCCCTCGAACTTCACCTCGGCGCGGGTCT
TGTAGTTGCCGTCGTCCTTGAAGAAGATGGTGCGCTCCTGGACGTAGCCTTCGGGCATGGCGGACTTGAA
GAAGTCGTGCTGCTTCATGTGGTCGGGGTAGCGGGCGAAGCACTGCACGCCGTAGCCCAGGGTGGTCACG
AGGGTGGGCCAGGGCACGGGCAGCTTGCCGGTGGTGCAGATCAGCTTCAGGGTCAGCTTGCCGTAGGTGG
CATCGCCCTCGCCCTCGCCGGACACGCTGAACTTGTGGCCGTTTACGTCGCCGTCCAGCTCGACCAGGAT
GGGCACCACCCCGGTGAACAGCTCCTCGCCCTTGCTCACCATGGTGGCGACCGGTAGCGCTAGCTTCGAA
AGATCTGGATCCCAGAAGCAAATGTAAGCAATAGATGGCTCTGCCCTGACTTTTATGCCCAGCCCGAGCT
CCGTGAATTATCTCAGACCGCATTTTTCATTATGTCTAAGGGAAGTGAGTACATCATACAGTGTAAGCTT
CGCCCTTGCTTATTACAACAGAATCCTCCCAGGGCTGGCAGAAGATGTGGTCTGTTTCCTTTTCTTGGGG
CTCAGACATAAATTCTTGTTTGTTAGGTGTGGATAGCGGTAGGCGAGGATGCAGGCTTTCACATTTACAA
AGGTTGACCTGTTCTCTCACTAGGTCTGTAACAAGAACACAAATACGATCTTACCTTTCCTATCCTTCTC
TCCTGGGGACTCTCTGGGTCTTCACACTGATCCAGCCTGAACCTTGGCTACCATGAGTGTTTTCCGGGTA
AACTCTTCCTAAAGTCCAGTCTGGGCCTGGTTTCAATGTAAGAGTTGCACCTAGCCCGGAAAGGACTGGA
GGCCCCAGGGAGTTTAGAGGTTTGGTGGGGTGAGAGTTGGGGTGGAGCCATTCTCATGGAGACAGGGGTC
AGGAATGAGGTATGCGATTATTACTCTTACAACGCGTGCGGCCGCAGGAACCCCTAGTGATGGAGTTGGC
CACTCCCTCTCTGCGCGCTCGCTCGCTCACTGAGGCCGGGCGACCAAAGGTCGCCCGACGCCCGGGCGGC
CTCAGTGAGCGAGCGAGCGCGCAGCTGCCTGCAGGACATGTGAGCAAAAGGCCAGCAAAAGGCCAGGAAC
CGTAAAAAGGCCGCGTTGCTGGCGTTTTTCCATAGGCTCCGCCCCCCTGACGAGCATCACAAAAATCGAC
GCTCAAGTCAGAGGTGGCGAAACCCGACAGGACTATAAAGATACCAGGCGTTTCCCCCTGGAAGCTCCCT
CGTGCGCTCTCCTGTTCCGACCCTGCCGCTTACCGGATACCTGTCCGCCTTTCTCCCTTCGGGAAGCGTG
GCGCTTTCTCATAGCTCACGCTGTAGGTATCTCAGTTCGGTGTAGGTCGTTCGCTCCAAGCTGGGCTGTG
TGCACGAACCCCCCGTTCAGCCCGACCGCTGCGCCTTATCCGGTAACTATCGTCTTGAGTCCAACCCGGT
AAGACACGACTTATCGCCACTGGCAGCAGCCACTGGTAACAGGATTAGCAGAGCGAGGTATGTAGGCGGT
GCTACAGAGTTCTTGAAGTGGTGGCCTAACTACGGCTACACTAGAAGAACAGTATTTGGTATCTGCGCTC
TGCTGAAGCCAGTTACCTTCGGAAAAAGAGTTGGTAGCTCTTGATCCGGCAAACAAACCACCGCTGGTAG
CGGTGGTTTTTTTGTTTGCAAGCAGCAGATTACGCGCAGAAAAAAAGGATCTCAAGAAGATCCTTTGATC
TTTTCTACGGGGTCTGACGCTCAGTGGAACGAAAACTCACGTTAAGGGATTTTGGTCATGAGATTATCAA
AAAGGATCTTCACCTAGATCCTTTTAAATTAAAAATGAAGTTTTAAATCAATCTAAAGTATATATGAGTA
AACTTGGTCTGACAGTTACCAATGCTTAATCAGTGAGGCACCTATCTCAGC
Features (pLannotate 1.2.2; 14 found; start..end, strand, type, name):
    826..930     -  promoter       AmpR promoter: bla
   1025..1060    +  CDS            rop (fragment): Rop protein, which maintains plasmids at low copy number; rop
   1162..1211    +  misc_feature   bom (fragment): basis of mobility region from pBR322
   1212..1667    -  rep_origin     f1 ori (sequence partly withheld): f1 bacteriophage origin of replication; arrow indicates direction of (+) strand synthesis
   1686..1737    +  misc_feature   bom (fragment): basis of mobility region from pBR322
   1742..1882    -  repeat_region  AAV2 ITR: inverted terminal repeat of adeno-associated virus serotype 2 inverted
   2000..2111    -  polyA_signal   bGH poly(A) signal: bovine growth hormone polyadenylation signal
   2128..2208    -  misc_feature   WPRE (fragment): woodchuck hepatitis virus posttranscriptional regulatory element
   2214..2371    -  misc_feature   WPRE (fragment): woodchuck hepatitis virus posttranscriptional regulatory element
   2411..3127    -  CDS            SYFP2: SYFP2 is a basic (constitutively fluorescent) yellow fluorescent protein published in 2006, derived from Aequorea victoria. It is reported to be a very rapidly-maturing monomer with moderate acid sensitivity.
   3796..3823    -  repeat_region  AAV2 ITR (fragment): inverted terminal repeat of adeno-associated virus serotype 2 inverted
   3852..3879    -  repeat_region  AAV2 ITR (fragment): inverted terminal repeat of adeno-associated virus serotype 2 inverted
   3952..4540    -  rep_origin     ori: high-copy-number ColE1/pMB1/pBR322/pUC origin of replication
   4711..825     -  CDS            AmpR (across the origin): β-lactamase; bla; confers resistance to ampicillin, carbenicillin, and related antibiotics
