[The description below was written by a language model from this plasmid's Addgene catalogue record and pLannotate feature annotations shown in this document.]
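Description:
AiP1646 - pAAV-AiE2313m-minBG-SYFP2-WPRE3-BGHpA is a 4,746 nt AAV transfer plasmid built on a pAAV2 backbone, intended for packaging a recombinant AAV genome that reports enhancer activity in the brain. It is propagated in bacteria as a high-copy plasmid through a ColE1/pUC-type origin and selected with ampicillin via the β-lactamase gene and its promoter. An f1 phage origin and small remnants of the pBR322 rop and bom regions are also present in the backbone. The recorded growth strain is a recombination-deficient type commonly chosen to keep the repeat-rich ITRs intact.

The payload sits between AAV2 inverted terminal repeats, which supply the cis signals for replication and encapsidation of the vector genome. One ITR is annotated in full, while the other is detected only as two short fragments, which may reflect annotation or sequencing difficulty in this structured region rather than a real truncation. Within the ITRs, the construct name indicates that the AiE2313m enhancer is placed upstream of a minimal beta-globin promoter (minBG). Neither element is annotated in the feature table, but an unannotated stretch between the SYFP2 start and the fragmentary ITR is consistent with their position. The minimal promoter has little activity alone, so expression of the monomeric, rapidly maturing yellow fluorescent protein SYFP2 depends on the enhancer. A shortened WPRE (WPRE3, seen as two WPRE fragments) boosts transcript stability and expression, and the bovine growth hormone polyadenylation signal terminates the message. The stated purpose is AAV-mediated transgene expression in specific brain cell populations, but the record does not say which populations are targeted.
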