Addgene plasmid #243062: AiP1646 - pAAV-AiE2313m-minBG-SYFP2-WPRE3-BGHpA
Purpose: AiE2313m is an enhancer sequence designed to drive AAV-mediated transgene expression in specific population sof brain cells.
Depositing lab: Allen Institute for Brain Science & Bosiljka Tasic. Depositing organization: Allen Institute.
Backbone
  Vector backbone: pAAV2
  Vector type: AAV
Growth in bacteria
  Bacterial resistance: Ampicillin, 100 μg/mL
  Growth temperature: 37°C
  Growth strain: NEB Stable
  Copy number: High Copy
Gene/Insert
  Gene/Insert name: SYFP2
  Species: Synthetic
  Cloning method: Gibson Cloning
Terms and licenses: Academic/Nonprofit Terms; Industry Terms: Not Available to Industry
How to cite: AiP1646 - pAAV-AiE2313m-minBG-SYFP2-WPRE3-BGHpA was a gift from Allen Institute for Brain Science & Bosiljka Tasic (Addgene plasmid # 243062 ; http://n2t.net/addgene:243062 ; RRID:Addgene_243062)
